Addgene plasmid #219078: SFFV-LHX9-Brd 108
Purpose: Transcription factor LHX9 with a specific barcode assigned.
Depositing lab: Filipe Pereira. Depositing organization: Center for Neuroscience and Cell Biology, University of Coimbra. Publication: A combinatorial transcription factor screening platform for immune cell reprogramming. Kurochkin I, Altman AR, Caiado I, Pertiga-Cabral D, Halitzki E, Minaeva M, Zimmermannova O, Henriques-Oliveira L, Klein D, Nair M, Oliveira D, Cajal LR, Knittel R, Feick C, Ringner M, Martin M, Cirovic B, Pires CF, Rosa FF, Sitnicka E, Theis FJ, Pereira CF. Cell Syst. 2026 Jan 21;17(1):101457. doi: 10.1016/j.cels.2025.101457. Epub 2026 Jan 14. PubMed 41539305.
Backbone
  Vector backbone: SFFV-MCS
  Backbone size w/o insert (bp): 6638
  Vector type: Lentiviral
Growth in bacteria
  Bacterial resistance: Ampicillin, 100 μg/mL
  Growth temperature: 37°C
  Growth strain: NEB Stable
  Copy number: High Copy
Gene/Insert
  Gene/Insert name: LHX9
  Species: H. sapiens (human)
  Insert size (bp): 1011
  Entrez Gene: LHX9
  Promoter: The spleen focus-forming virus (SFFV) promoter
  Cloning method: Restriction Enzyme; 5′ cloning site Bsp119I (not destroyed); 3′ cloning site BstHI (not destroyed)
Terms and licenses: Academic/Nonprofit Terms; Industry Terms: Not Available to Industry
Depositor comments: Barcode sequence cloned into XbaI restriction site. Design of plasmid is as follows: SFFV-[TF sequence]-WPRE-[Barcode sequence].
How to cite: SFFV-LHX9-Brd 108 was a gift from Filipe Pereira (Addgene plasmid # 219078 ; http://n2t.net/addgene:219078 ; RRID:Addgene_219078)
