[The description below was written by a language model from this plasmid's Addgene catalogue record and pLannotate feature annotations shown in this document.]
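Description:
SFFV-LHX9-Brd 108 is a lentiviral transfer plasmid built on the SFFV-MCS backbone that expresses the human LIM-homeobox transcription factor LHX9 together with a construct-specific DNA barcode. It is propagated in E. coli through a high-copy ColE1/pUC-type origin and selected with ampicillin via the β-lactamase gene. An f1 origin, lac regulatory remnants, and T7 and T3 promoters are leftovers of a pBluescript-like cloning scaffold. The viral portion has a third-generation, self-inactivating layout. An RSV promoter fused to a truncated HIV-1 5' LTR drives genomic RNA production in packaging cells. It is followed by the Ψ packaging signal with a gag fragment, the Rev response element for Rev-dependent nuclear export, and the cPPT/CTS. A ΔU3 3' LTR silences LTR-driven transcription after integration, and an SV40 polyadenylation signal and SV40 origin sequence lie downstream of it.

The payload sits between the cPPT and the 3' LTR. The spleen focus-forming virus LTR promoter, which is widely used for strong expression in hematopoietic cells, drives the LHX9 coding sequence, which was cloned between retained restriction sites in the multiple cloning site. A WPRE follows to enhance transcript stability and expression. The depositor states that the barcode was inserted at an XbaI site after the WPRE, giving the order SFFV–TF–WPRE–barcode. The barcode itself is not annotated in the feature table, and the automated annotation matches only part of the recorded 1,011 bp insert as LHX9. No fluorescent reporter or mammalian selection marker is annotated. The plasmid belongs to a barcoded transcription factor collection made for combinatorial screening in immune cell reprogramming. Placing the barcode within the transcribed region presumably allows the delivered factor to be identified from the barcode sequence.
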