Features (pLannotate 1.2.2; 29 found; start..end, strand, type, name):
     94..112     -  promoter       T7 promoter: promoter for bacteriophage T7 RNA polymerase
    120..275     +  CDS            lacZα (fragment): LacZα fragment of β-galactosidase; lacZ fragment
    280..708     +  rep_origin     f1 ori (sequence partly withheld): f1 bacteriophage origin of replication; arrow indicates direction of (+) strand synthesis
    761..865     +  promoter       AmpR promoter: bla
    866..1726    +  CDS            AmpR: β-lactamase; bla; confers resistance to ampicillin, carbenicillin, and related antibiotics
   1897..2485    +  rep_origin     ori: high-copy-number ColE1/pMB1/pBR322/pUC origin of replication
   2668..2760    +  CDS            lacI (fragment): lac repressor; lacI; The lac repressor binds to the lac operator to inhibit transcription in E. coli. This inhibition can be relieved by adding lactose or isopropyl-β-D-thiogalactopyranoside (IPTG).
   2773..2794    +  protein_bind   CAP binding site: CAP binding activates transcription in the presence of cAMP. E. coli catabolite activator protein
   2809..2839    +  promoter       lac promoter: promoter for the E. coli lac operon
   2847..2863    +  protein_bind   lac operator: The lac repressor binds to the lac operator to inhibit transcription in E. coli. This inhibition can be relieved by adding lactose or isopropyl-β-D-thiogalactopyranoside (IPTG). lac repressor encoded by lacI
   2908..2926    +  promoter       T3 promoter: promoter for bacteriophage T3 RNA polymerase
   2954..3180    +  promoter       RSV promoter: Rous sarcoma virus enhancer/promoter
   3181..3361    +  LTR            5' LTR (truncated): truncated 5' long terminal repeat (LTR) from HIV-1
   3408..3533    +  misc_feature   HIV-1 Ψ: packaging signal of human immunodeficiency virus type 1
   3517..3880    +  CDS            HIV-1 gag (fragment): gag protein from human immunodeficiency virus 1; gag
   4026..4259    +  misc_feature   RRE: The Rev response element (RRE) of HIV-1 allows for Rev-dependent mRNA export from the nucleus to the cytoplasm.
   4636..4736    +  CDS            Rev (fragment): human immunodeficiency virus 1 (HIV-1) Rev protein; rev; enhances nuclear export of unspliced and incompletely spliced viral mRNAs
   4755..4872    +  misc_feature   cPPT/CTS: central polypurine tract and central termination sequence of HIV-1
   4906..5307    +  promoter       SFFV promoter: spleen focus-forming virus long terminal repeat (LTR) promoter
   5317..5340    +  misc_feature   MCS (fragment): pBluescript multiple cloning site
   5437..6318    +  CDS            LHX9 (fragment): LHX9_HUMAN - Experimental evidence at protein level: Swiss-Prot protein existence level 1. Involved in gonadal development. From Homo sapiens (Human).
   6383..6408    +  misc_feature   MCS (fragment): pBluescript multiple cloning site
   6408..6467    +  CDS            S (fragment): HBSAG_WHV6 - Experimental evidence at transcript level: Swiss-Prot protein existence level 2. The middle envelope protein plays an important role in the budding of the virion. It is involved in the induction of budding in a nucleocapsid independent way. In this process the majority of envelope proteins bud to form subviral lipoprotein particles of 22 nm of diameter that do not contain a nucleocapsid (By similarity). From Woodchuck hepatitis B virus (isolate w64/pWS23) (WHV).
   6599..7002    +  misc_feature   WPRE: woodchuck hepatitis virus posttranscriptional regulatory element
   7060..7119    +  CDS            nef (fragment): NEF_HV1Z2 - Experimental evidence at protein level: Swiss-Prot protein existence level 1. Extracellular Nef protein targets CD4(+) T-lymphocytes for apoptosis by interacting with CXCR4 surface receptors. From Human immunodeficiency virus type 1 group M subtype D (isolate Z2/CDC-Z34) (HIV-1).
   7121..7354    +  LTR            3' LTR (ΔU3): self-inactivating 3' long terminal repeat (LTR) from HIV-1
   7426..7547    +  polyA_signal   SV40 poly(A) signal: SV40 polyadenylation signal
   7566..7587    +  rep_origin     SV40 ori (fragment): SV40 origin of replication
   7587..73      +  rep_origin     SV40 ori (across the origin): SV40 origin of replication
>Addgene plasmid #219078 | SFFV-LHX9-Brd 108 | addgene full sequence | sequence record 448899 | Addgene NGS Result
ATTTATGCAGAGGCCGAGGCCGCCTCGGCCTCTGAGCTATTCCAGAAGTAGTGAGGAGGCTTTTTTGGAG
GCCTAGGGACGTACCCAATTCGCCCTATAGTGAGTCGTATTACGCGCGCTCACTGGCCGTCGTTTTACAA
CGTCGTGACTGGGAAAACCCTGGCGTTACCCAACTTAATCGCCTTGCAGCACATCCCCCTTTCGCCAGCT
GGCGTAATAGCGAAGAGGCCCGCACCGATCGCCCTTCCCAACAGTTGCGCAGCCTGAATGGCGAATGGG
[124 nt withheld, positions 280-403]
C
[91 nt withheld, positions 405-495]
A
[49 nt withheld, positions 497-545]
CCTTTGACGTTGGAGTCCACGTTCTTT
[37 nt withheld, positions 573-609]
ACCCTATCTCGGTCTATTCTTTTGATTTATAAGGGATTTTGCCGATTTCGGCCTATTGGTTAAAAAATGA
GCTGATTTAACAAAAATTTAACGCGAATTTTAACAAAATATTAACGCTTACAATTTAGGTGGCACTTTTC
GGGGAAATGTGCGCGGAACCCCTATTTGTTTATTTTTCTAAATACATTCAAATATGTATCCGCTCATGAG
ACAATAACCCTGATAAATGCTTCAATAATATTGAAAAAGGAAGAGTATGAGTATTCAACATTTCCGTGTC
GCCCTTATTCCCTTTTTTGCGGCATTTTGCCTTCCTGTTTTTGCTCACCCAGAAACGCTGGTGAAAGTAA
AAGATGCTGAAGATCAGTTGGGTGCACGAGTGGGTTACATCGAACTGGATCTCAACAGCGGTAAGATCCT
TGAGAGTTTTCGCCCCGAAGAACGTTTTCCAATGATGAGCACTTTTAAAGTTCTGCTATGTGGCGCGGTA
TTATCCCGTATTGACGCCGGGCAAGAGCAACTCGGTCGCCGCATACACTATTCTCAGAATGACTTGGTTG
AGTACTCACCAGTCACAGAAAAGCATCTTACGGATGGCATGACAGTAAGAGAATTATGCAGTGCTGCCAT
AACCATGAGTGATAACACTGCGGCCAACTTACTTCTGACAACGATCGGAGGACCGAAGGAGCTAACCGCT
TTTTTGCACAACATGGGGGATCATGTAACTCGCCTTGATCGTTGGGAACCGGAGCTGAATGAAGCCATAC
CAAACGACGAGCGTGACACCACGATGCCTGTAGCAATGGCAACAACGTTGCGCAAACTATTAACTGGCGA
ACTACTTACTCTAGCTTCCCGGCAACAATTAATAGACTGGATGGAGGCGGATAAAGTTGCAGGACCACTT
CTGCGCTCGGCCCTTCCGGCTGGCTGGTTTATTGCTGATAAATCTGGAGCCGGTGAGCGTGGGTCTCGCG
GTATCATTGCAGCACTGGGGCCAGATGGTAAGCCCTCCCGTATCGTAGTTATCTACACGACGGGGAGTCA
GGCAACTATGGATGAACGAAATAGACAGATCGCTGAGATAGGTGCCTCACTGATTAAGCATTGGTAACTG
TCAGACCAAGTTTACTCATATATACTTTAGATTGATTTAAAACTTCATTTTTAATTTAAAAGGATCTAGG
TGAAGATCCTTTTTGATAATCTCATGACCAAAATCCCTTAACGTGAGTTTTCGTTCCACTGAGCGTCAGA
CCCCGTAGAAAAGATCAAAGGATCTTCTTGAGATCCTTTTTTTCTGCGCGTAATCTGCTGCTTGCAAACA
AAAAAACCACCGCTACCAGCGGTGGTTTGTTTGCCGGATCAAGAGCTACCAACTCTTTTTCCGAAGGTAA
CTGGCTTCAGCAGAGCGCAGATACCAAATACTGTTCTTCTAGTGTAGCCGTAGTTAGGCCACCACTTCAA
GAACTCTGTAGCACCGCCTACATACCTCGCTCTGCTAATCCTGTTACCAGTGGCTGCTGCCAGTGGCGAT
AAGTCGTGTCTTACCGGGTTGGACTCAAGACGATAGTTACCGGATAAGGCGCAGCGGTCGGGCTGAACGG
GGGGTTCGTGCACACAGCCCAGCTTGGAGCGAACGACCTACACCGAACTGAGATACCTACAGCGTGAGCT
ATGAGAAAGCGCCACGCTTCCCGAAGGGAGAAAGGCGGACAGGTATCCGGTAAGCGGCAGGGTCGGAACA
GGAGAGCGCACGAGGGAGCTTCCAGGGGGAAACGCCTGGTATCTTTATAGTCCTGTCGGGTTTCGCCACC
TCTGACTTGAGCGTCGATTTTTGTGATGCTCGTCAGGGGGGCGGAGCCTATGGAAAAACGCCAGCAACGC
GGCCTTTTTACGGTTCCTGGCCTTTTGCTGGCCTTTTGCTCACATGTTCTTTCCTGCGTTATCCCCTGAT
TCTGTGGATAACCGTATTACCGCCTTTGAGTGAGCTGATACCGCTCGCCGCAGCCGAACGACCGAGCGCA
GCGAGTCAGTGAGCGAGGAAGCGGAAGAGCGCCCAATACGCAAACCGCCTCTCCCCGCGCGTTGGCCGAT
TCATTAATGCAGCTGGCACGACAGGTTTCCCGACTGGAAAGCGGGCAGTGAGCGCAACGCAATTAATGTG
AGTTAGCTCACTCATTAGGCACCCCAGGCTTTACACTTTATGCTTCCGGCTCGTATGTTGTGTGGAATTG
TGAGCGGATAACAATTTCACACAGGAAACAGCTATGACCATGATTACGCCAAGCGCGCAATTAACCCTCA
CTAAAGGGAACAAAAGCTGGAGCTGCAAGCTTAATGTAGTCTTATGCAATACTCTTGTAGTCTTGCAACA
TGGTAACGATGAGTTAGCAACATGCCTTACAAGGAGAGAAAAAGCACCGTGCATGCCGATTGGTGGAAGT
AAGGTGGTACGATCGTGCCTTATTAGGAAGGCAACAGACGGGTCTGACATGGATTGGACGAACCACTGAA
TTGCCGCATTGCAGAGATATTGTATTTAAGTGCCTAGCTCGATACATAAACGGGTCTCTCTGGTTAGACC
AGATCTGAGCCTGGGAGCTCTCTGGCTAACTAGGGAACCCACTGCTTAAGCCTCAATAAAGCTTGCCTTG
AGTGCTTCAAGTAGTGTGTGCCCGTCTGTTGTGTGACTCTGGTAACTAGAGATCCCTCAGACCCTTTTAG
TCAGTGTGGAAAATCTCTAGCAGTGGCGCCCGAACAGGGACTTGAAAGCGAAAGGGAAACCAGAGGAGCT
CTCTCGACGCAGGACTCGGCTTGCTGAAGCGCGCACGGCAAGAGGCGAGGGGCGGCGACTGGTGAGTACG
CCAAAAATTTTGACTAGCGGAGGCTAGAAGGAGAGAGATGGGTGCGAGAGCGTCAGTATTAAGCGGGGGA
GAATTAGATCGCGATGGGAAAAAATTCGGTTAAGGCCAGGGGGAAAGAAAAAATATAAATTAAAACATAT
AGTATGGGCAAGCAGGGAGCTAGAACGATTCGCAGTTAATCCTGGCCTGTTAGAAACATCAGAAGGCTGT
AGACAAATACTGGGACAGCTACAACCATCCCTTCAGACAGGATCAGAAGAACTTAGATCATTATATAATA
CAGTAGCAACCCTCTATTGTGTGCATCAAAGGATAGAGATAAAAGACACCAAGGAAGCTTTAGACAAGAT
AGAGGAAGAGCAAAACAAAAGTAAGACCACCGCACAGCAAGCGGCCGCTGATCTTCAGACCTGGAGGAGG
AGATATGAGGGACAATTGGAGAAGTGAATTATATAAATATAAAGTAGTAAAAATTGAACCATTAGGAGTA
GCACCCACCAAGGCAAAGAGAAGAGTGGTGCAGAGAGAAAAAAGAGCAGTGGGAATAGGAGCTTTGTTCC
TTGGGTTCTTGGGAGCAGCAGGAAGCACTATGGGCGCAGCGTCAATGACGCTGACGGTACAGGCCAGACA
ATTATTGTCTGGTATAGTGCAGCAGCAGAACAATTTGCTGAGGGCTATTGAGGCGCAACAGCATCTGTTG
CAACTCACAGTCTGGGGCATCAAGCAGCTCCAGGCAAGAATCCTGGCTGTGGAAAGATACCTAAAGGATC
AACAGCTCCTGGGGATTTGGGGTTGCTCTGGAAAACTCATTTGCACCACTGCTGTGCCTTGGAATGCTAG
TTGGAGTAATAAATCTCTGGAACAGATTTGGAATCACACGACCTGGATGGAGTGGGACAGAGAAATTAAC
AATTACACAAGCTTAATACACTCCTTAATTGAAGAATCGCAAAACCAGCAAGAAAAGAATGAACAAGAAT
TATTGGAATTAGATAAATGGGCAAGTTTGTGGAATTGGTTTAACATAACAAATTGGCTGTGGTATATAAA
ATTATTCATAATGATAGTAGGAGGCTTGGTAGGTTTAAGAATAGTTTTTGCTGTACTTTCTATAGTGAAT
AGAGTTAGGCAGGGATATTCACCATTATCGTTTCAGACCCACCTCCCAACCCCGAGGGGACCCGACAGGC
CCGAAGGAATAGAAGAAGAAGGTGGAGAGAGAGACAGAGACAGATCCATTCGATTAGTGAACGGATCTCG
ACGGTATCGGTTAACTTTTAAAAGAAAAGGGGGGATTGGGGGGTACAGTGCAGGGGAAAGAATAGTAGAC
ATAATAGCAACAGACATACAAACTAAAGAATTACAAAAACAAATTACAAAAATTCAAAATTTTATCGATC
ACGAGACTAGCCTCGAGCTGGCTGCAGTAACGCCATTTTGCAAGGCATGGAAAAATACCAAACCAAGAAT
AGAGAAGTTCAGATCAAGGGCGGGTACATGAAAATAGCTAACGTTGGGCCAAACAGGATATCTGCGGTGA
GCAGTTTCGGCCCCGGCCCGGGGCCAAGAACAGATGGTCACCGCAGTTTCGGCCCCGGCCCGAGGCCAAG
AACAGATGGTCCCCAGATATGGCCCAACCCTCAGCAGTTTCTTAAGACCCATCAGATGTTTCCAGGCTCC
CCCAAGGACCTGAAATGACCCTGCGCCTTATTTGAATTAACCAATCAGCCTGCTTCTCGCTTCTGTTCGC
GCGCTTCTGCTTCCCGAGCTCTATAAAAGAGCTCACAACCCCTCACTCGGCGCGCCAGTCCTCCGACAGA
CTGAGTCGGCCGGTCGAATCAAGCTTATCGATACCGTCGACGGATCCGCTAGCCCGCGGTTCGAAATGCA
GACGCTCCAAACGCCCTCTCCACTTCGGATGAAGCCAGCATCTAGTAGGGTCTCCGGCCCTCAAGAAGCC
ATGCTCTTTCACGGGATCTCCGGAGGCCACATCCAAGGCATCATGGAGGAGATGGAGCGCAGATCCAAGA
CTGAGGCCCGTCTGGCCAAAGGCGCCCAGCTCAACGGCCGCGACGCGGGCATGCCCCCGCTCAGCCCGGA
GAAGCCCGCCCTGTGCGCCGGCTGCGGGGGCAAGATCTCGGACAGGTACTATCTGCTGGCTGTGGACAAA
CAGTGGCATCTGAGATGCCTGAAGTGCTGTGAATGTAAGCTGGCCCTCGAGTCCGAGCTCACCTGCTTTG
CCAAGGACGGTAGCATTTACTGCAAGGAGGATTACTACAGAAGGTTCTCTGTGCAGAGATGTGCCCGCTG
CCACCTTGGCATTTCCGCCTCGGAGATGGTCATGCGCGCCCGAGACTCTGTCTACCACCTGAGCTGCTTC
ACCTGCTCCACTTGCAACAAGACTCTGACCACGGGCGACCATTTCGGCATGAAGGACAGCCTGGTGTACT
GCCGCGCCCACTTCGAGACCCTCTTGCAAGGAGAGTATCCACCGCAGCTGAGCTACACGGAGCTGGCGGC
CAAGAGCGGCGGCCTGGCCCTGCCTTACTTCAACGGTACGGGCACCGTGCAGAAAGGGCGGCCCCGGAAG
CGGAAGAGCCCAGCGCTGGGAGTGGACATCGTCAATTACAACTCAGGTTGTAATGAGAATGAGGCAGACC
ACTTGGACCGGGACCAGCAGCCTTATCCACCCTCGCAGAAGACCAAGCGCATGCGAACCTCTTTCAAGCA
TCACCAGCTCCGGACCATGAAATCCTACTTTGCCATCAACCACAACCCGGATGCCAAGGACCTCAAGCAG
CTTGCCCAGAAAACAGGTCTGACCAAAAGAGTTTTGCAGGGAGAACAAATCTTGGGGCATTACAGCCAAA
CATCCCGACGTTTGAAAATTCCCTAGACCGGTCGGATCCCCCGGGCTGCAGGAATTCGAGCATCTTACCG
CCATTTATTCCCATATTTGTTCTGTTTTTCTTGATTTGGGTATACATTTAAATGTTAATAAAACAAAATG
GTGGGGCAATCATTTACATTTTTAGGGATATGTAATTACTAGTTCAGGTGTATTGCCACAAGACAAACAT
GTTAAGAAACTTTCCCGTTATTTACGCTCTGTTCCTGTTAATCAACCTCTGGATTACAAAATTTGTGAAA
GATTGACTGATATTCTTAACTATGTTGCTCCTTTTACGCTGTGTGGATATGCTGCTTTAATGCCTCTGTA
TCATGCTATTGCTTCCCGTACGGCTTTCGTTTTCTCCTCCTTGTATAAATCCTGGTTGCTGTCTCTTTAT
GAGGAGTTGTGGCCCGTTGTCCGTCAACGTGGCGTGGTGTGCTCTGTGTTTGCTGACGCAACCCCCACTG
GCTGGGGCATTGCCACCACCTGTCAACTCCTTTCTGGGACTTTCGCTTTCCCCCTCCCGATCGCCACGGC
AGAACTCATCGCCGCCTGCCTTGCCCGCTGCTGGACAGGGGCTAGGTTGCTGGGCACTGATAATTCCGTG
GTGTTGTCGGGGAAGCTGACGTCCTTTGCAATTCGATATCAAGCTGTACCTTCTAGATGTACATTCTTTT
GAGCGCTTCTAGACCAATGACTTACAAGGCAGCTGTAGATCTTAGCCACTTTTTAAAAGAAAAGGGGGGA
CTGGAAGGGCTAATTCACTCCCAACGAAGACAAGATCTGCTTTTTGCTTGTACTGGGTCTCTCTGGTTAG
ACCAGATCTGAGCCTGGGAGCTCTCTGGCTAACTAGGGAACCCACTGCTTAAGCCTCAATAAAGCTTGCC
TTGAGTGCTTCAAGTAGTGTGTGCCCGTCTGTTGTGTGACTCTGGTAACTAGAGATCCCTCAGACCCTTT
TAGTCAGTGTGGAAAATCTCTAGCAGTAGTAGTTCATGTCATCTTATTATTCAGTATTTATAACTTGCAA
AGAAATGAATATCAGAGAGTGAGAGGAACTTGTTTATTGCAGCTTATAATGGTTACAAATAAAGCAATAG
CATCACAAATTTCACAAATAAAGCATTTTTTTCACTGCATTCTAGTTGTGGTTTGTCCAAACTCATCAAT
GTATCTTATCATGTCTGGCTCTAGCTATCCCGCCCCTAACTCCGCCCATCCCGCCCCTAACTCCGCCCAG
TTCCGCCCATTCTCCGCCCCATGGCTGACTAATTTTTTTT
