>Addgene plasmid #219078 | SFFV-LHX9-Brd 108 | depositor partial sequence | sequence record 427714 | TF ORF
ATGCAGACGCTCCAAACGCCCTCTCCACTTCGGATGAAGCCAGCATCTAGTAGGGTCTCCGGCCCTCAAG
AAGCCATGCTCTTTCACGGGATCTCCGGAGGCCACATCCAAGGCATCATGGAGGAGATGGAGCGCAGATC
CAAGACTGAGGCCCGTCTGGCCAAAGGCGCCCAGCTCAACGGCCGCGACGCGGGCATGCCCCCGCTCAGC
CCGGAGAAGCCCGCCCTGTGCGCCGGCTGCGGGGGCAAGATCTCGGACAGGTACTATCTGCTGGCTGTGG
ACAAACAGTGGCATCTGAGATGCCTGAAGTGCTGTGAATGTAAGCTGGCCCTCGAGTCCGAGCTCACCTG
CTTTGCCAAGGACGGTAGCATTTACTGCAAGGAGGATTACTACAGAAGGTTCTCTGTGCAGAGATGTGCC
CGCTGCCACCTTGGCATTTCCGCCTCGGAGATGGTCATGCGCGCCCGAGACTCTGTCTACCACCTGAGCT
GCTTCACCTGCTCCACTTGCAACAAGACTCTGACCACGGGCGACCATTTCGGCATGAAGGACAGCCTGGT
GTACTGCCGCGCCCACTTCGAGACCCTCTTGCAAGGAGAGTATCCACCGCAGCTGAGCTACACGGAGCTG
GCGGCCAAGAGCGGCGGCCTGGCCCTGCCTTACTTCAACGGTACGGGCACCGTGCAGAAAGGGCGGCCCC
GGAAGCGGAAGAGCCCAGCGCTGGGAGTGGACATCGTCAATTACAACTCAGGTTGTAATGAGAATGAGGC
AGACCACTTGGACCGGGACCAGCAGCCTTATCCACCCTCGCAGAAGACCAAGCGCATGCGAACCTCTTTC
AAGCATCACCAGCTCCGGACCATGAAATCCTACTTTGCCATCAACCACAACCCGGATGCCAAGGACCTCA
AGCAGCTTGCCCAGAAAACAGGTCTGACCAAAAGAGTTTTGCAGGGAGAACAAATCTTGGGGCATTACAG
CCAAACATCCCGACGTTTGAAAATTCCCTAG
