>Addgene plasmid #219078 | SFFV-LHX9-Brd 108 | depositor partial sequence | sequence record 427715 | Barcode sequence
TGTACATTCTTTTGAGCGCT
